Addgene plasmid #45058: pBa.Kif1a 1-396.GFP
Depositing lab: Gary Banker & Marvin Bentley. Depositing organization: Oregon Health & Science University. Publication: A change in the selective translocation of the Kinesin-1 motor domain marks the initial specification of the axon. Jacobson C, Schnapp B, Banker GA. Neuron. 2006 Mar 16;49(6):797-804. 10.1016/j.neuron.2006.02.005 PubMed 16543128.
Backbone
  Vector backbone: pBa-eGFP
  Backbone size w/o insert (bp): 6755
  Total vector size (bp): 7924
  Vector type: Mammalian Expression
Growth in bacteria
  Bacterial resistance: Ampicillin, 100 μg/mL
  Growth temperature: 37°C
  Growth strain: Stbl3
  Copy number: High Copy
Gene/Insert
  Gene/Insert name: Kif 1a (alt name: kinesin family member 1A)
  Species: R. norvegicus (rat)
  Insert size (bp): 1187
  Mutation: motor domain aa 1-396
  Entrez Gene: Kif1a
  Promoter: Chicken Beta Actin
  Tag / fusion protein: GFP (C terminal on backbone)
  Cloning method: Ligation Independent Cloning
  Sequencing primers: 5′ TTCGGCTTCTGGCGTGTGAC; 3′ GTGGTTTGTCCAAACTCATC
Resource information
  A portion of this plasmid was derived from a plasmid made by: Kif 1A received from Bruce Schnapp, Oregon Health & Science University
Terms and licenses: Academic/Nonprofit Terms; Industry Terms: Not Available to Industry
Depositor comments: pBa vector is susceptable to recombination and should not be grown in fast growing bacteria or cloned using recombination. XL 10-Gold, Stbl3, OmniMax2, DH5alpha, and XL 1-Blue are suitable growth strains.
How to cite: pBa.Kif1a 1-396.GFP was a gift from Gary Banker & Marvin Bentley (Addgene plasmid # 45058 ; http://n2t.net/addgene:45058 ; RRID:Addgene_45058)
