[The description below was written by a language model from this plasmid's Addgene catalogue record.]
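Description:
pBa.Kif1a 1-396.GFP is a mammalian expression plasmid of about 7.9 kb built on the pBa-eGFP backbone, in which transcription of the insert is driven by the chicken beta-actin promoter, a strong constitutive promoter widely used for expression in neurons and other vertebrate cells. The plasmid is maintained in E. coli as a high-copy construct under ampicillin selection. The record gives no feature table, so the specific bacterial origin, polyadenylation signal and any other backbone elements are not stated. The depositors note that the pBa backbone is prone to recombination, which is why recombination-limiting bacterial strains are preferred for propagating it.

The payload is a roughly 1.2 kb fragment of rat Kif1a (kinesin family member 1A) encoding amino acids 1-396, which the record describes as the motor domain. It is fused in frame at its C terminus to the GFP supplied by the backbone, and the fragment was introduced by ligation-independent cloning. Because the truncation retains the motor region without the rest of the protein, the fusion serves as a fluorescent reporter of where the motor domain itself translocates in living cells. The associated publication concerns selective translocation of kinesin motor domains during the initial specification of the axon, so the construct is suited to transfection of cultured neurons and imaging of motor domain distribution between axons and dendrites, for instance in comparison with motor domains from other kinesin families. The record does not list a mammalian selection marker, which suggests transient expression.
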