>Addgene plasmid #45058 | pBa.Kif1a 1-396.GFP | addgene partial sequence | sequence record 64664 | EGFP_N
CCCTTGCTCACCATGGTAGGCCTAGGCGCGCCAAGCTTATTGGTCATGTCAGTGATATCGCCAAGACCTT
GGGCGTACAGCAGATCTCGCAGCCTGGTCACCTCATCCTTCAGTTCTCGAATCAGCTTGTTGTTAGGGTC
CTCATTGATAATGGCGTTGCAGCGGATCTGTTTGGCCCGGTCTGCATATCTCAGTGTGCTGAGGGTCTCA
TCATAGTTGATGTCCGCAGGGCTCAGGGCTGCCACCATGGCTGTCCTTGAGTTGCCGCCCAGGTTTTCCC
GGAGAAGCCATGTCAATACCGAGTCTCGGTAAGGGATGAAGTCTGTCTTCTTCTTTTTCTTGTTCTTATT
GGGTCCAGAGTCCATTTCAGCGAGAGCAGAGATGACCTTTCCCAGGGTGGTCAAAGACTTGTTGATGTTG
GCTCCCTCCTTGAGTCGTGTGCCCTTGGCTCCCGTGGAGTCGGCTCGTTCACTGCCCGCCAGGTCCACCA
GGCTGATTTTGCTCACTTTCTCTGTGGTGATGTTGGTCTCCGCATCATGGCGCTTCTGGGTGAAGATGAT
GTTGAAGACGGCGTGAGAACGGCTGCTGGTCTCATTCATGTTTGTGGCCGCCACAGTCCTGGCCTTGTTC
CCTGAGTCCATGAGGTCCTGGATGTCATTGTAGGAGGTCACAGCCAGCTTGGAGAGGTCCTCCACATAAG
GCCCCAGCAGAGGGTGCTCCCTCACACGCAGGTTGCCTTTGTTCTTGGGGTTCAGGAGGTCGCG
